>Addgene plasmid #146691 | pAc5.1B-EGFP-DmHPat-del57-499-dsRNAres_J | depositor full sequence | sequence record 289137 | Full Sequence
CTTCAAGGAATTAATTCTATATTCTAAAAACACAAATGATACTTCTAAAAAAAATCATGAATGGCATCAA
CTCTGAATCAAATCTTTGCAGATGCACCTACTTCTCATTTCCACTGTCACATCATTTTTCCAGATCTCGC
TGCCTGTTATGTGGCCCACAAACCAAGACACGTTTTATGGCCATTAAAGCTGGCTGATCGTCGCCAAACA
CCAAATACATATCAATATGTACATTCGAGAAAGAAGCGATCAAAGAAGCGTCTTCGGGCGAGTAGGAGAA
TGCGGAGGAGAAGGAGAACGAGCTGATCTAGTATCTCTCCACAATCCAATGCCAACTGACCAACTGGCCA
TATTCGGAGCAATTTGAAGCCAATTTCCATCGCCTGGCGATCGCTCCATTCTTGGCTATATGTTTTTCAC
CGTTCCCGGGGCCATTTTCAAAGACTCGTCGGTAAGATAAGATTGTGTCACTCGCTGTCTCTCTTCATTT
GTCGAAGAATGCTGAGGAATTTCGCGATGACGTCGGCGAGTATTTTGAAGAATGAGAATAATTTGTATTT
ATACGAAAATCAGTTAGTGGAATTTTCTACAAAAACATGTTATCTATAGATAATTTTGTTGCAAAATATG
TTGACTATGACAAAGATTGTATGTATATACCTTTAATGTATTCTCATTTTCTTATGTATTTATAATGGCA
ATGATGATACTGATGATATTTTAAGATGATGCCAGACCACAGGCTGATTTCTGCGTCTTTTGCCGAACGC
AGTGCATGTGCGGTTGTTGTTTTTTGGAATAGTTTCAATTTTCGGACTGTCCGCTTTGATTTCAGTTTCT
TGGCTTATTCAAAAAGCAAAGTAAAGCCAAAAAAGCGAGATGGCAATACCAAATGCGGCAAAACGGTAGT
GGAAGGAAAGGGGTGCGGGGCAGCGGAAGGAAGGGTGGGGCGGGGCGTGGCGGGGTCTGTGGCTGGGCGC
GACGTCACCGACGTTGGAGCCACTCCTTTGACCATGTGTGCGTGTGTGTATTATTCGTGTCTCGCCACTC
GCCGGTTGTTTTTTTCTTTTTATCTCGCTCTCTCTAGCGCCATCTCGTACGCATGCTCAACGCACCGCAT
GTTGCCGTGTCCTTTATGCGTCATTTTGGCTCGAAATAGGCAATTATTTAAACAAAGATTAGTCAACGAA
AACGCTAAAATAAATAAGTCTACAATATGGTTACTTATTGCCATGTGTGTGCAGCCAACGATAGCAACAA
AAGCAACAACACAGTGGCTTTCCCTCTTTCACTTTTTGTTTGCAAGCGCGTGCGAGCAAGACGGCACGAC
CGGCAAACGCAATTACGCTGACAAAGAGCAGACGAAGTTTTGGCCGAAAAACATCAAGGCGCCTGATACG
AATGCATTTGCAATAACAATTGCGATATTTAATATTGTTTATGAAGCTGTTTGACTTCAAAACACACAAA
AAAAAAAATAAAACAAATTATTTGAAAGAGAATTAGGAATCGGACAGCTTATCGTTACGGGCTAACAGCA
CACCGAGACGAAATAGCTTACCTGACGTCACAGCCTCTGGAAGAACTGCCGCCAAGCAGAGAGAGAGAGA
AAAAGAGGGAGAGCAGCTTAGACCGCATGTGCTTGTGTGTGAGGCGTCTCTCTCTTCGTCTCCTGTTTGC
GCAAACGCATAGACTGCACTGAGAAAATCGATTACCTATTTTTTATGAATGAATATTTGCACTATTACTA
TTCAAAACTATTAAGATAGCAATCACATTCAATAGCCAAATACTATACCACCTGAGCGATGCAACGAAAT
GATCAATTTGAGCAAAAATGCTGCATATTTAGGACGGCATCATTATAGAAATGCTTCTTGCTGTGTACTT
TTCTCTCGTCTGGCAGCTGTTTCGCCGTTATTGTTAAAACCGGCTTAAGTTAGGTGTGTTTTCTACGACT
AGTGATGCCCCTACTAGAAGATGTGTGTTGCACAAATGTCCCTGAATAACCAATTTGAAGTGCAGATAGC
AGTAAACGTAAGCTAATATGAATATTATTTAACTGTAATGTTTTAATATCGCTGGACATTACTAATAAAC
CCACTATAAACACATGTACATATGTATGTTTTGGCATACAATGAGTAGTTGGGGAAAAAATGTGTAAAAG
CACCGTGACCATCACAGCATAAAGATAACCAGCTGAAGTATCGAATATGAGTAACCCCCAAATTGAATCA
CATGCCGCAACTGATAGGACCCATGGAAGTACACTCTTCATGGCGATATACAAGACACACACAAGCACGA
ACACCCAGTTGCGGAGGAAATTCTCCGTAAATGAAAACCCAATCGGCGAACAATTCATACCCATATATGG
TAAAAGTTTTGAACGCGACTTGAGAGCGGAGAGCATTGCGGCTGATAAGGTTTTAGCGCTAAGCGGGCTT
TATAAAACGGGCTGCGGGACCAGTTTTCATATCACTACCGTTTGAGTTCTTGTGCTGTGTGGATACTCCT
CCCGACACAAAGCCGCTCCATCAGCCAGCAGTCGTCTAATCCAGAGACCCCGGATCGGGGTACCAACATG
GTGAGCAAGGGCGAGGAGCTGTTCACCGGGGTGGTGCCCATCCTGGTCGAGCTGGACGGCGACGTAAACG
GCCACAAGTTCAGCGTGTCCGGCGAGGGCGAGGGCGATGCCACCTACGGCAAGCTGACCCTGAAGTTCAT
CTGCACCACCGGCAAGCTGCCCGTGCCCTGGCCCACCCTCGTGACCACCCTGACCTACGGCGTGCAGTGC
TTCAGCCGCTACCCCGACCACATGAAGCAGCACGACTTCTTCAAGTCCGCCATGCCCGAAGGCTACGTCC
AGGAGCGCACCATCTTCTTCAAGGACGACGGCAACTACAAGACCCGCGCCGAGGTGAAGTTCGAGGGCGA
CACCCTGGTGAACCGCATCGAGCTGAAGGGCATCGACTTCAAGGAGGACGGCAACATCCTGGGGCACAAG
CTGGAGTACAACTACAACAGCCACAACGTCTATATCATGGCCGACAAGCAGAAGAACGGCATCAAGGTGA
ACTTCAAGATCCGCCACAACATCGAGGACGGCAGCGTGCAGCTCGCCGACCACTACCAGCAGAACACCCC
CATCGGCGACGGCCCCGTGCTGCTGCCCGACAACCACTACCTGAGCACCCAGTCCGCCCTGAGCAAAGAC
CCCAACGAGAAGCGCGATCACATGGTCCTGCTGGAGTTCGTGACCGCCGCCGGGATCACTCTCGGCATGG
ACGAGCTGTACAAGCCAAGCTTGAATTCTGCAGATATCATGGATGACTCGTTTTTCGGCTTTGACACGAA
TCTACCGGACGAAGATGGTGGCGATGGACGCATCGTCGAGGCGGAATACGATGCCCTCAATGACGAAACC
TTTGGATCCGCTATAAATGGCGACTGGGAGGAAGCCCATGAGACGATGGTACGCCTGGGCGGGAATGATG
AATATGCCAACCTAATGAGCACGCGCGACAAGCACTGGCTAATCGGAATCCAGCTTTCGCAGCTGAATAC
GGACACGCCGTATATCGACGACTATTACTACACGGTGTTCAGGGAGCGCAAGGCCCAACAGAACGGGCAA
ATGCGCAACAGTCAGGCGCACAAGGACAACCAGTTGAATCATCCGCTTACTCAGCCACGCGGCCATGCGC
AGCTTATTCTCGTACAGTTGGGCAACAAGAATGGTACTCGCAATGGGCACGGACGTGAGCGACGCAACTC
GGAGAACACCAACAGCACGTCAGGCAACACGAACAATGGATCAGGTGGTAACAACAACAACCTGACAGGC
TATATATTCTCACCACTGAAGTTCGAGAACTCACTGGGAAAGCTACAGTACGGAAGTGTGACAGCTCCGC
GAAAAATTATCGATGCTGACATTATGAGTGGTGAATCAAATGCCGCTGCTGAAGCCAACGCAACTTCTTC
ATCAAAAAGCTCGACTCCGCTGCCCACCTCCGCGAGCCATGATGTAAATCCCAGTAGCATGCGGAAGTCG
CGACACATTTTGCTTCTGATTGAAACACTGTATCGCTATCTGCTGAAGTTGGAGGATTTGGAAAGCCCAG
AAGTGATGGCCACCATTGAGCTGAAAAAGAAAAAGGAAGCCGAACGGATCGCAGCCCTTGAGCAGCTGGA
AATGGCCAATAAAACGCCCGAAGAACGGGCAGCAGAGGCGGCTAACCCACAGACTATGAACCCACAGCTC
AAAAATAAATTTAATTACGAAGTTGAAACTAAGGCAGCACTTGTAAACAAGCTAAAAGCGGGACTTGCTT
TTGATAAAGTGATTGCTATGATGAACGTCAGAAAAGGTAAAATTCTGATCCGCCGTATTATGCCGTTCAT
AGCCGACCAGTCGATACGATGGGTGGTCTGGTCCGGAGTTTTTTGCAGTCTCCAGACTGTTGTCAAGAAA
GATAAAGATGATGTCGAGGGAGTTCTTTATGCACTGTATCCGGAATTCAAGAAGCATGTGAATAAGGCAA
CATTTGAGTTACTCGTCTCGATATCTTCAGCAATCACTCTTAACGATAAAAAGCTGGCAGGCATCTTCTG
TTCCCGATTCGGCATTCTGAGCCTTGTGGCTCTTATTCTGAGGGCTGAAGAGATTTATGTTAGCCGCACC
GATGCCACGCTGTCGGAAGAAAATCGCCAGAAATGGAGGGAGTTCCTTGCCCAAGTGGCCAGCTGTTTAA
ACCGGACCATACAGAATCAAACTATTAGCGCCGCTATCGAAAGCGACGCCATCCAACCCTTGATGGATCA
TTTCGAGCGCTTCAAGGACTTGAAGCTTGACGCCTTACTAGCCCTAATTACGGAGGCTCGCCACCAGATC
GACTAGGGCGGCCGCTCGAGTCTAGAGGGCCCGCGGTTCGAAGGTAAGCCTATCCCTAACCCTCTCCTCG
GTCTCGATTCTACGCGTACCGGTCATCATCACCATCACCATTGAGTTTAAACCCGCTGATCAGCCTCGAC
TGTGCCTTCTAAGGCCTGAGCTCGCTGATCAGCCTCGATCGAGGATCCAGACATGATAAGATACATTGAT
GAGTTTGGACAAACCACAACTAGAATGCAGTGAAAAAAATGCTTTATTTGTGAAATTTGTGATGCTATTG
CTTTATTTGTAACCATTATAAGCTGCAATAAACAAGTTAACAACAACAATTGCATTCATTTTATGTTTCA
GGTTCAGGGGGAGGTGTGGGAGGTTTTTTAAAGCAAGTAAAACCTCTACAAATGTGGTATGGCTGATTAT
GATCAGTCGACCGATGCCCTTGAGAGCCTTCAACCCAGTCAGCTCCTTCCGGTGGGCGCGGGGCATGACT
ATCGTCGCCGCACTTATGACTGTCTTCTTTATCATGCAACTCGTAGGACAGGTGCCGGCAGCGCTCTGGG
TCATTTTCGGCGAGGACCGCTTTCGCTGGAGCGCGACGATGATCGGCCTGTCGCTTGCGGTATTCGGAAT
CTTGCACGCCCTCGCTCAAGCCTTCGTCACTGGTCCCGCCACCAAACGTTTCGGCGAGAAGCAGGCCATT
ATCGCCGGCATGGCGGCCGACGCGCTGGGCTACGTCTTGCTGGCGTTCGCGACGCGAGGCTGGATGGCCT
TCCCCATTATGATTCTTCTCGCTTCCGGCGGCATCGGGATGCCCGCGTTGCAGGCCATGCTGTCCAGGCA
GGTAGATGACGACCATCAGGGACAGCTTCAAGGATCGCTCGCGGCTCTTACCAGCCAGCAAAAGGCCAGG
AACCGTAAAAAGGCCGCGTTGCTGGCGTTTTTCCATAGGCTCCGCCCCCCTGACGAGCATCACAAAAATC
GACGCTCAAGTCAGAGGTGGCGAAACCCGACAGGACTATAAAGATACCAGGCGTTTCCCCCTGGAAGCTC
CCTCGTGCGCTCTCCTGTTCCGACCCTGCCGCTTACCGGATACCTGTCCGCCTTTCTCCCTTCGGGAAGC
GTGGCGCTTTCTCAATGCTCACGCTGTAGGTATCTCAGTTCGGTGTAGGTCGTTCGCTCCAAGCTGGGCT
GTGTGCACGAACCCCCCGTTCAGCCCGACCGCTGCGCCTTATCCGGTAACTATCGTCTTGAGTCCAACCC
GGTAAGACACGACTTATCGCCACTGGCAGCAGCCACTGGTAACAGGATTAGCAGAGCGAGGTATGTAGGC
GGTGCTACAGAGTTCTTGAAGTGGTGGCCTAACTACGGCTACACTAGAAGGACAGTATTTGGTATCTGCG
CTCTGCTGAAGCCAGTTACCTTCGGAAAAAGAGTTGGTAGCTCTTGATCCGGCAAACAAACCACCGCTGG
TAGCGGTGGTTTTTTTGTTTGCAAGCAGCAGATTACGCGCAGAAAAAAAGGATCTCAAGAAGATCCTTTG
ATCTTTTCTACGGGGTCTGACGCTCAGTGGAACGAAAACTCACGTTAAGGGATTTTGGTCATGAGATTAT
CAAAAAGGATCTTCACCTAGATCCTTTTAAATTAAAAATGAAGTTTTAAATCAATCTAAAGTATATATGA
GTAAACTTGGTCTGACAGTTACCAATGCTTAATCAGTGAGGCACCTATCTCAGCGATCTGTCTATTTCGT
TCATCCATAGTTGCCTGACTCCCCGTCGTGTAGATAACTACGATACGGGAGGGCTTACCATCTGGCCCCA
GTGCTGCAATGATACCGCGAGACCCACGCTCACCGGCTCCAGATTTATCAGCAATAAACCAGCCAGCCGG
AAGGGCCGAGCGCAGAAGTGGTCCTGCAACTTTATCCGCCTCCATCCAGTCTATTAATTGTTGCCGGGAA
GCTAGAGTAAGTAGTTCGCCAGTTAATAGTTTGCGCAACGTTGTTGCCATTGCTGCAGGCATCGTGGTGT
CACGCTCGTCGTTTGGTATGGCTTCATTCAGCTCCGGTTCCCAACGATCAAGGCGAGTTACATGATCCCC
CATGTTGTGCAAAAAAGCGGTTAGCTCCTTCGGTCCTCCGATCGTTGTCAGAAGTAAGTTGGCCGCAGTG
TTATCACTCATGGTTATGGCAGCACTGCATAATTCTCTTACTGTCATGCCATCCGTAAGATGCTTTTCTG
TGACTGGTGAGTACTCAACCAAGTCATTCTGAGAATAGTGTATGCGGCGACCGAGTTGCTCTTGCCCGGC
GTCAACACGGGATAATACCGCGCCACATAGCAGAACTTTAAAAGTGCTCATCATTGGAAAACGTTCTTCG
GGGCGAAAACTCTCAAGGATCTTACCGCTGTTGAGATCCAGTTCGATGTAACCCACTCGTGCACCCAACT
GATCTTCAGCATCTTTTACTTTCACCAGCGTTTCTGGGTGAGCAAAAACAGGAAGGCAAAATGCCGCAAA
AAAGGGAATAAGGGCGACACGGAAATGTTGAATACTCATACTCTTCCTTTTTCAATATTATTGAAGCATT
TATCAGGGTTATTGTCTCATGAGCGGATACATATTTGAATGTATTTAGAAAAATAAACAAATAGGGGTTC
CGCGCACATTTCCCCGAAAAGTGCCACCTGACGTCTAAGAAACCATTATTATCATGACATTAACCTATAA
AAATAGGCGTATCACGAGGCCCTTTCGT
Features (pLannotate 1.2.2; 9 found; start..end, strand, type, name):
     56..2568    +  promoter       Ac5 promoter: Drosophila melanogaster actin 5C promoter
   2588..3304    +  CDS            EGFP: EGFP is a basic (constitutively fluorescent) green fluorescent protein published in 1996, derived from Aequorea victoria. It is reported to be a rapidly-maturing weak dimer with moderate acid sensitivity.
   4943..4984    +  CDS            V5 tag: epitope tag from simian virus 5
   5084..5218    -  polyA_signal   SV40 poly(A) signal: SV40 polyadenylation signal
   5241..5325    -  CDS            large T antigen (fragment): large T antigen from SV40 (simian virus 40)
   5326..5796    +  CDS            TcR (fragment): tetracycline efflux protein; tet; confers resistance to tetracycline
   5840..6428    -  rep_origin     ori: high-copy-number ColE1/pMB1/pBR322/pUC origin of replication
   6599..7459    -  CDS            AmpR: β-lactamase; bla; confers resistance to ampicillin, carbenicillin, and related antibiotics
   7460..7564    -  promoter       AmpR promoter: bla
