[The description below was written by a language model from this plasmid's Addgene catalogue record and pLannotate feature annotations shown in this document.]
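Description:
pAc5.1B-EGFP-DmHPat-del57-499-dsRNAres_J is an insect-cell expression plasmid of about 7.7 kb. The catalogue lists the backbone as unknown, although the name and annotated parts point to a pAc5.1-type vector. Expression is driven by the Drosophila melanogaster actin 5C (Ac5) promoter, a strong constitutive promoter commonly used in cultured fly cells, and terminated by an SV40 polyadenylation signal. In bacteria the plasmid is maintained through a ColE1/pUC-type origin and selected with ampicillin via the β-lactamase gene and its own promoter. The feature annotation describes this origin as high-copy, whereas the catalogue entry records the plasmid as low copy. Short fragments annotated as SV40 large T antigen and a tetracycline resistance gene appear to be non-functional backbone remnants.

The payload is an EGFP coding sequence placed directly downstream of the promoter, followed by an unannotated stretch that corresponds in position to the insert: D. melanogaster HPat (Patr-1, CG5208) carrying a deletion of positions 57–499, as indicated by the name. This arrangement suggests an N-terminal EGFP fusion. A vector-derived V5 epitope tag lies downstream of the insert, but the record does not show whether it is in frame or excluded by a stop codon. The "dsRNAres" designation indicates a version intended to resist dsRNA-mediated knockdown, which would allow the mutant to be expressed while the endogenous transcript is depleted. The record does not detail the changes that confer this resistance. One silent substitution, A1758G relative to the reference transcript, is noted. The associated work concerns HPat as a link between mRNA deadenylation and decapping, so the construct likely served in localization and complementation studies of HPat domain function. The depositor sequence may be theoretical rather than fully verified.
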