Addgene plasmid #146691: pAc5.1B-EGFP-DmHPat-del57-499-dsRNAres_J
Purpose: Insect Expression of DmHPat-del57-499-dsRNAres
Depositing lab: Elisa Izaurralde. Depositing organization: Max Planck Institute for Developmental Biology. Publication: HPat provides a link between deadenylation and decapping in metazoa. Haas G, Braun JE, Igreja C, Tritschler F, Nishihara T, Izaurralde E. J Cell Biol. 2010 Apr 19. 189(2):289-302. 10.1083/jcb.200910141 PubMed 20404111.
Backbone
  Vector backbone: Unknown
  Vector type: Insect Expression
Growth in bacteria
  Bacterial resistance: Ampicillin, 100 μg/mL
  Growth temperature: 37°C
  Growth strain: DH5alpha
  Copy number: Low Copy
Gene/Insert
  Gene/Insert name: DmHPat-del57-499-dsRNAres
  Species: D. melanogaster (fly)
  Mutation: one silent mutation A1758G compared to the sequence given by NCBI:NM_142335.2
  Entrez Gene: Patr-1 (a.k.a. anon-WO0118547.282, BcDNA:LD27979, CG5208, Dmel\CG5208, HPat, LD27979)
  Cloning method: Unknown
Terms and licenses: Academic/Nonprofit Terms; Industry Terms: Not Available to Industry
Depositor comments: Plasmids from this collection were made available to the research community and donated after the lab closed. Please note that the sequence provided by the depositing laboratory may be theoretical/predicted or based on Sanger sequencing results. There may be discrepancies between sequencing results obtained by Addgene and the depositor sequence. If an Addgene verified sequence is not available, please contact before placing your order to request that our lab fully sequence the plasmid.
How to cite: pAc5.1B-EGFP-DmHPat-del57-499-dsRNAres_J was a gift from Elisa Izaurralde (Addgene plasmid # 146691 ; http://n2t.net/addgene:146691 ; RRID:Addgene_146691)
